Addgene plasmid #209510: EC70136
Purpose: Cloning protospacers for Cas12a editing
Depositing lab: Wendy Harwood & Cristobal Uauy. Depositing organization: John Innes Centre. Publication: An optimised CRISPR Cas9 and Cas12a mutagenesis toolkit for Barley and Wheat. Lawrenson T, Clarke M, Kirby R, Forner M, Steuernagel B, Brown JKM, Harwood W. Plant Methods. 2024 Aug 13;20(1):123. doi: 10.1186/s13007-024-01234-y. PubMed 39138524.
Backbone
  Vector backbone: Unknown
  Vector type: CRISPR
  Selectable markers: LacZ
Growth in bacteria
  Bacterial resistance: Ampicillin, 100 μg/mL
  Growth temperature: 37°C
  Growth strain: DH5alpha
  Copy number: High Copy
Gene/Insert
  Gene/Insert name: Cas12a-tRNA-DR-DR
  Species: Lachnospiraceae bacterium
  Promoter: TaU6
  Cloning method: Restriction Enzyme; 5′ cloning site unknown (unknown if destroyed)
Terms and licenses: Academic/Nonprofit Terms; Industry Terms: Not Available to Industry
Depositor comments: GoldeGate level 1 position 6
How to cite: EC70136 was a gift from Wendy Harwood & Cristobal Uauy (Addgene plasmid # 209510 ; http://n2t.net/addgene:209510 ; RRID:Addgene_209510)
