[The description below was written by a language model from this plasmid's Addgene catalogue record and pLannotate feature annotations shown in this document.]
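Description:
EC70136 is a small (about 3.5 kb) high-copy E. coli cloning plasmid from a CRISPR mutagenesis toolkit developed for barley and wheat. It serves as the acceptor into which protospacers are cloned to build guide RNA units for Cas12a editing. The backbone is not named in the record. The annotated features show a ColE1/pUC-type origin of replication and an ampicillin resistance gene (β-lactamase with its own promoter) for propagation and selection in bacteria. Short fragments of an M13 origin, a bom region, lacI and an RSF origin appear to be backbone remnants. The depositor describes it as a Golden Gate level 1, position 6 module, so the finished guide cassette is meant to be assembled with other level 1 units into a larger multigene construct. The record does not list the specific type IIS sites.

The insert is recorded as Cas12a-tRNA-DR-DR, with Lachnospiraceae bacterium as the source species, driven by the wheat TaU6 promoter. TaU6 is an RNA polymerase III promoter suited to expressing small RNAs in cereals, although it is not itself annotated in the feature table. Despite the insert name, the plasmid is too small to encode the nuclease, and no Cas12a coding sequence is annotated. The name evidently refers to the guide architecture, in which a tRNA (annotated) is followed by two Cas12a direct repeats. Downstream of the tRNA lies a lacZα cassette with a CAP binding site, lac promoter, lac operator and pUC-type multiple cloning site. This matches the LacZ marker listed in the record and presumably acts as a blue/white screening dropout that is replaced when a protospacer is inserted. The tRNA is likely intended to promote processing of the transcript, while the flanking direct repeats would allow Cas12a to release the mature crRNA.
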