Features (pLannotate 1.2.2; 16 found; start..end, strand, type, name):
      3..134     -  rep_origin     M13 ori (fragment): M13 bacteriophage origin of replication; arrow indicates direction of (+) strand synthesis
    155..311     -  CDS            lacZα (fragment): LacZα fragment of β-galactosidase; lacZ fragment
    320..338     +  promoter       T7 promoter: promoter for bacteriophage T7 RNA polymerase
    752..822     +  ncRNA          tRNA: Accession: RF00005 - tRNA
    851..893     +  CDS            lacI (fragment): lac repressor; lacI; The lac repressor binds to the lac operator to inhibit transcription in E. coli. This inhibition can be relieved by adding lactose or isopropyl-β-D-thiogalactopyranoside (IPTG).
    906..927     +  protein_bind   CAP binding site: CAP binding activates transcription in the presence of cAMP. E. coli catabolite activator protein
    942..972     +  promoter       lac promoter: promoter for the E. coli lac operon
    980..996     +  protein_bind   lac operator: The lac repressor binds to the lac operator to inhibit transcription in E. coli. This inhibition can be relieved by adding lactose or isopropyl-β-D-thiogalactopyranoside (IPTG). lac repressor encoded by lacI
   1033..1089    -  misc_feature   MCS: pUC18/19 multiple cloning site
   1086..1243    +  CDS            lacZα (fragment): LacZα fragment of β-galactosidase; lacZ fragment
   1249..1348    -  misc_feature   bom (fragment): basis of mobility region from pBR322
   1502..1549    -  CDS            lacI (fragment): lac repressor; lacI; The lac repressor binds to the lac operator to inhibit transcription in E. coli. This inhibition can be relieved by adding lactose or isopropyl-β-D-thiogalactopyranoside (IPTG).
   1586..1626    -  rep_origin     RSF ori (fragment): Plasmids containing the RSF 1030 origin of replication can be propagated in E. coli cells that contain additional plasmids with compatible origins.
   1704..2292    -  rep_origin     ori: high-copy-number ColE1/pMB1/pBR322/pUC origin of replication
   2463..3323    -  CDS            AmpR: β-lactamase; bla; confers resistance to ampicillin, carbenicillin, and related antibiotics
   3324..3428    -  promoter       AmpR promoter: bla
>Addgene plasmid #209510 | EC70136 | addgene full sequence | sequence record 413833 | Addgene NGS Result
CTAAATTGTAAGCGTTAATATTTTGTTAAAATTCGCGTTAAATTTTTGTTAAATCAGCTCATTTTTTAAC
CAATAGGCCGAAATCGGCAAAATCCCTTATAAATCAAAAGAATAGACCGAGATAGGGTTGAGTGGCCGCT
ACAGGGCGCTCCCATTCGCCATTCAGGCTGCGCAACTGTTGGGAAGGGCGTTTCGGTGCGGGCCTCTTCG
CTATTACGCCAGCTGGCGAAAGGGGGATGTGCTGCAAGGCGATTAAGTTGGGTAACGCCAGGGTTTTCCC
AGTCACGACGTTGTAAAACGACGGCCAGTGAGCGCGACGTAATACGACTCACTATAGGGCGAATTGGCGG
AAGGCCGTCAAGGCCGCATCGCATTCTGTGAAGACAATGTGTGACCAAGCCCGTTATTCTGACAGTTCTG
GTGCTCAACACATTTATATTTATCAAGGAGCACATTGTTACTCACTGCTAGGAGGGAATCGAACTAGGAA
TATTGATCAGAGGAACTACGAGAGAGCTGAAGATAACTGCCCTCTAGCTCTCACTGATCTGGGTCGCATA
GTGAGATGCAGCCCACGTGAGTTCAGCAACGGTCTAGCGCTGGGCTTTTAGGCCCGCATGATCGGGCTTT
TGTCGGGTGGTCGACGTGTTCACGATTGGGGAGAGCAACGCAGCAGTTCCTCTTAGTTTAGTCCCACCTC
GCCTGTCCAGCAGAGTTCTGACCGGTTTATAAACTCGCTTGCTGCATCAGACTTGCCAGTGGTCTAGTGG
TAGAATAGTACCCTGCCACGGTACAGACCCGGGTTCGATTCCCGGCTGGAAATAATTTCTACTAAGTGTA
GATTGAGACCGCAGCTGGCACGACAGGTTTGCCGACTGGAAAGCGGGCAGTGAGCGCAACGCAATTAATG
TGAGTTAGCTCACTCATTAGGCACCCCAGGCTTTACACTTTATGCTTCCGGCTCGTATGTTGTGTGGAAT
TGTGAGCGGATAACAATTTCACACAGGAAACAGCTATGACCATGATTACGCCAAGCTTGCATGCCTGCAG
GTCGACTCTAGAGGATCCCCGGGTACCGAGCTCGAATTCACTGGCCGTCGTTTTACAACGTCGTGACTGG
GAAAACCCTGGCGTTACCCAACTTAATCGCCTTGCAGCACATCCCCCTTTCGCCAGCTGGCGTAATAGCG
AAGAGGCCCGCACCGATCGCCCTTCCCAACAGTTGCGCAGCCTGAATGGCGAATGGCGCCTGATGCGGTA
TTTTCTCCTTACGCATCTGTGCGGTATTTCACACCGCATATGGTGCACTCTCAGTACAATCTGCTCTGAT
GCCGCATAGTTAAGCCAGCCCCGACACCCGCCAACACCCGCTGACGCGCCCTGACGGGCTTGTCTGCTCC
CGGCATCCGCTTACAGACAAGCTGTGACGGTCTCATAATTTCTACTAAGTGTAGATTTTTTTGAGCTTGT
CTTCCTGGCCTGGGCCTCATGGGCCTTCCGCTCACTGCCCGCTTTCCAGTCGGGAAACCTGTCGTGCCAG
CTGCATTAACATGGTCATAGCTGTTTCCTTGCGTATTGGGCGCTCTCCGCTTCCTCGCTCACTGACTCGC
TGCGCTCGGTCGTTCGGGTAAAGCCTGGGGTGCCTAATGAGCAAAAGGCCAGCAAAAGGCCAGGAACCGT
AAAAAGGCCGCGTTGCTGGCGTTTTTCCATAGGCTCCGCCCCCCTGACGAGCATCACAAAAATCGACGCT
CAAGTCAGAGGTGGCGAAACCCGACAGGACTATAAAGATACCAGGCGTTTCCCCCTGGAAGCTCCCTCGT
GCGCTCTCCTGTTCCGACCCTGCCGCTTACCGGATACCTGTCCGCCTTTCTCCCTTCGGGAAGCGTGGCG
CTTTCTCATAGCTCACGCTGTAGGTATCTCAGTTCGGTGTAGGTCGTTCGCTCCAAGCTGGGCTGTGTGC
ACGAACCCCCCGTTCAGCCCGACCGCTGCGCCTTATCCGGTAACTATCGTCTTGAGTCCAACCCGGTAAG
ACACGACTTATCGCCACTGGCAGCAGCCACTGGTAACAGGATTAGCAGAGCGAGGTATGTAGGCGGTGCT
ACAGAGTTCTTGAAGTGGTGGCCTAACTACGGCTACACTAGAAGAACAGTATTTGGTATCTGCGCTCTGC
TGAAGCCAGTTACCTTCGGAAAAAGAGTTGGTAGCTCTTGATCCGGCAAACAAACCACCGCTGGTAGCGG
TGGTTTTTTTGTTTGCAAGCAGCAGATTACGCGCAGAAAAAAAGGATCTCAAGAAGATCCTTTGATCTTT
TCTACGGGGTCTGACGCTCAGTGGAACGAAAACTCACGTTAAGGGATTTTGGTCATGAGATTATCAAAAA
GGATCTTCACCTAGATCCTTTTAAATTAAAAATGAAGTTTTAAATCAATCTAAAGTATATATGAGTAAAC
TTGGTCTGACAGTTACCAATGCTTAATCAGTGAGGCACCTATCTCAGCGATCTGTCTATTTCGTTCATCC
ATAGTTGCCTGACTCCCCGTCGTGTAGATAACTACGATACGGGAGGGCTTACCATCTGGCCCCAGTGCTG
CAATGATACCGCGAGAACCACGCTCACCGGCTCCAGATTTATCAGCAATAAACCAGCCAGCCGGAAGGGC
CGAGCGCAGAAGTGGTCCTGCAACTTTATCCGCCTCCATCCAGTCTATTAATTGTTGCCGGGAAGCTAGA
GTAAGTAGTTCGCCAGTTAATAGTTTGCGCAACGTTGTTGCCATTGCTACAGGCATCGTGGTGTCACGCT
CGTCGTTTGGTATGGCTTCATTCAGCTCCGGTTCCCAACGATCAAGGCGAGTTACATGATCCCCCATGTT
GTGCAAAAAAGCGGTTAGCTCCTTCGGTCCTCCGATCGTTGTCAGAAGTAAGTTGGCCGCAGTGTTATCA
CTCATGGTTATGGCAGCACTGCATAATTCTCTTACTGTCATGCCATCCGTAAGATGCTTTTCTGTGACTG
GTGAGTACTCAACCAAGTCATTCTGAGAATAGTGTATGCGGCGACCGAGTTGCTCTTGCCCGGCGTCAAT
ACGGGATAATACCGCGCCACATAGCAGAACTTTAAAAGTGCTCATCATTGGAAAACGTTCTTCGGGGCGA
AAACTCTCAAGGATCTTACCGCTGTTGAGATCCAGTTCGATGTAACCCACTCGTGCACCCAACTGATCTT
CAGCATCTTTTACTTTCACCAGCGTTTCTGGGTGAGCAAAAACAGGAAGGCAAAATGCCGCAAAAAAGGG
AATAAGGGCGACACGGAAATGTTGAATACTCATACTCTTCCTTTTTCAATATTATTGAAGCATTTATCAG
GGTTATTGTCTCATGAGCGGATACATATTTGAATGTATTTAGAAAAATAAACAAATAGGGGTTCCGCGCA
CATTTCCCCGAAAAGTGCCAC
